>Addgene plasmid #25597 | NKTR | depositor partial sequence | sequence record 12001 | Author sequence
CCACAGTGCCATTTCGACATTGAAATCAACCGTGAGCCAGTTGGGCGGATAATGTTTCAGCTGTTCAGCG
ACATTTGCCCGAAAACTTGCAAAAACTTCCTGTGTCTGTGTAGTGGCGAAAAAGGTCTGGGAAAAACCAC
CGGTAAAAAACTGTGCTACAAAGGATCAACATTCCATCGCGTGGTGAAAAACTTTATGATCCAGGGCGGC
GATTTTTCCGAAGGTAACGGCAAGGGTGGGGAATCCATTTATGGCGGCTATTTTAAAGATGAAAATTTTA
TCCTGAAACATGATCGCGCCTTCCTGCTAAGCATGGCGAATCGTGGTAAACACACGAATGGGAGCCAGTT
CTTTATTACGACCAAACCGGCCCCACACCTGGATGGAGTGCATGTGGTGTTTGGTTTGGTAATCTCCGGT
TTTGAAGTCATCGAACAGATTGAAAACCTGAAAACGGATGCCGCAAGTCGCCCGTATGCCGATGTGCGCG
TTATTGATTGTGGCGTTTTGGCGACCAAA
