>Addgene plasmid #25597 | NKTR | addgene partial sequence | sequence record 31583 | 25597 with T7
ATTTTGTTTAACTTTAAGAAGGAGATATACCATGGGCAGCAGCCATCATCATCATCATCACAGCAGCGGC
CTGGTTCCGCGTGGTAGTCCACAGTGCCATTTCGACATTGAAATCAACCGTGAGCCAGTTGGGCGGATAA
TGTTTCAGCTGTTCAGCGACATTTGCCCGAAAACTTGCAAAAACTTCCTGTGTCTGTGTAGTGGCGAAAA
AGGTCTGGGAAAAACCACCGGTAAAAAACTGTGCTACAAAGGATCAACATTCCATCGCGTGGTGAAAAAC
TTTATGATCCAGGGCGGCGATTTTTCCGAAGGTAACGGCAAGGGTGGGGAATCCATTTATGGCGGCTATT
TTAAAGATGAAAATTTTATCCTGAAACATGATCGCGCCTTCCTGCTAAGCATGGCGAATCGTGGTAAACA
CACGAATGGGAGCCAGTTCTTTATTACGACCAAACCGGCCCCACACCTGGATGGAGTGCATGTGGTGTTT
GGTTTGGTAATCTCCGGTTTTGAAGTCATCGAACAGATTGAAAACCTGAAAACGGATGCCGCAAGTCGCC
CGTATGCCGATGTGCGCGTTATTGATTGTGGCGTTTTGGCGACCAAATGATGACGAAGCTTGCGGCCGCA
CTCGAGCACCACCACCACCACCACTGAGATCCGGCTGCTAACAAAGCCCGAAAGGAAGCTGAGTTGGCTG
CTGCCACCGCTGAGCAATAACTAGCATAACCCCTTGGGGCCTCTAAACGGGTCTTGAGGGGTTTTTTGCT
GAAAGGAGGAACTATATCCGGATTGGCGAATGGG
[124 nt withheld, positions 805-928]
CG
