[The description below was written by a language model from this plasmid's Addgene catalogue record.]
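Description:
NKTR is a bacterial expression plasmid built on the pET28a-LIC backbone, a ligation-independent-cloning derivative of pET28a produced by a structural genomics group. The backbone is listed at 7328 bp without insert. It is selected with kanamycin, is recorded as high copy, and is propagated in a standard cloning strain (DH5alpha). No feature table accompanies the record, so the promoter and terminator are not explicitly annotated. The listed sequencing primers (T7 forward and T7 terminator) are nonetheless consistent with the usual pET arrangement, in which the insert sits between a T7 promoter and T7 terminator and is expressed in a host that supplies T7 RNA polymerase.

The insert is a 519 bp fragment of human NKTR (natural killer-tumor recognition sequence, also called p104), which the record describes as a cyclophilin-like protein. The record warns that the insert may not be the full open reading frame, and its short length points to a domain-sized portion of the gene, although the exact boundaries are not given. The fragment carries an N-terminal His tag, which allows the recombinant protein to be purified by immobilised metal affinity chromatography. The record does not say whether a protease cleavage site lies between the tag and the insert.

The stated purpose is bacterial production of protein for structure determination, and the depositor links the construct to a deposited crystal structure entry in the Protein Data Bank. It is therefore suited to making purified NKTR domain protein for structural, biophysical or biochemical work. The cloning method is recorded as restriction enzyme, despite the LIC-type backbone.
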