Addgene plasmid #25597: NKTR
Purpose: Bacterial expression for structure determination; may not be full ORF
Depositing lab: Cheryl Arrowsmith. Depositing organization: University of Toronto.
Backbone
  Vector backbone: pET28a-LIC
  Backbone manufacturer: SGC
  Backbone size w/o insert (bp): 7328
  Vector type: Bacterial Expression
Growth in bacteria
  Bacterial resistance: Kanamycin, 50 μg/mL
  Growth temperature: 37°C
  Growth strain: DH5alpha
  Copy number: High Copy
Gene/Insert
  Gene/Insert name: NKTR (alt names: PDB: 2HE9; natural killer-tumor recognition sequence; cyclophilin like protein; DKFZp686F1754, DKFZp686G0426, DKFZp686J06106, DKFZp686N24126, MGC90527, p104)
  Species: H. sapiens (human)
  Insert size (bp): 519
  Entrez Gene: NKTR (a.k.a. p104)
  Tag / fusion protein: His (N terminal on insert)
  Cloning method: Restriction Enzyme
  Sequencing primers: 5′ T7; 3′ T7-term
Terms and licenses: Academic/Nonprofit Terms; Industry Terms: Not Available to Industry
Depositor comments: PDB: 2HE9 http://www.thesgc.org/structures/2HE9/
How to cite: NKTR was a gift from Cheryl Arrowsmith (Addgene plasmid # 25597 ; http://n2t.net/addgene:25597 ; RRID:Addgene_25597)
